>Addgene plasmid #68296 | GFP S2TAG | addgene full sequence | sequence record 440999 | Addgene NGS Result
TCGGTCAGTGCGTCCTGCTGATGTGCTCAGTATCTTGTTATCCGCTCACAATGTCAATTGTTATCCGCTC
ACAATTCTCGAGTCCCTATCAGTGATAGAGATTGACATCCCTATCAGTGATAGAGATACTGAGCACATCA
GCAGGACGCACTGACCGAATTCATTAAAGAGGAGAAAGGTACCATGTAGAAAGGAGAAGAACTTTTCACT
GGAGTTGTCCCAATTCTTGTTGAATTAGATGGTGATGTTAATGGGCACAAATTTTCTGTCAGTGGAGAGG
GTGAAGGTGATGCAACATACGGAAAACTTACCCTTAAATTTATTTGCACTACTGGAAAACTACCTGTTCC
ATGGCCAACACTTGTCACTACTTTCTCTTATGGTGTTCAATGCTTTTCCCGTTATCCGGATCACATGAAA
CGGCATGACTTTTTCAAGAGTGCCATGCCCGAAGGTTATGTACAGGAACGCACTATATCTTTCAAAGATG
ACGGGAACTACAAGACGCGTGCTGAAGTCAAGTTTGAAGGTGATACCCTTGTTAATCGTATCGAGTTAAA
AGGTATTGATTTTAAAGAAGATGGAAACATTCTCGGACACAAACTCGAATACAACTATAACTCACACAAT
GTATACATCACGGCAGACAAACAAAAGAATGGAATCAAAGCTAACTTCAAAATTCGCCACAACATTGAAG
ATGGATCCGTTCAACTAGCAGACCATTATCAACAAAATACTCCAATTGGCGATGGCCCTGTCCTTTTACC
AGACAACCATTACCTGTCGACACAATCTGCCCTTTCGAAAGATCCCAACGAAAAGCGTGACCACATGGTC
CTTCTTGAGTTTGTAACTGCTGCTGGGATTACACATGGCATGGATGAGCTCTACAAACTCGAGCACCACC
ACCACCACCACTGAAGGGCGAGCTCAATTCAAAGCTTGATCCGGCTGCTAACAAAGCCCGAAAGGAAGCT
GAGTTGGCTGCTGCCACCGCTGAGCAATAACTAGCATAACCCCTTGGGGCCTCTAAACGGGTCTTGAGGG
GTTTTTTGCTGAAAGGAGGAACTATATCCGGATCTGGCGTAATAGCGAAGAGGCCCGCACCGATCGCCCT
TCCCAACAGTTGCGCAGCCTGAATGGCGAATGGG
[124 nt withheld, positions 1155-1278]
C
[91 nt withheld, positions 1280-1370]
A
[49 nt withheld, positions 1372-1420]
CCTTTGACGTTGGAGTCCACGTTCTTT
[37 nt withheld, positions 1448-1484]
ACCCTATCTCGGTCTATTCTTTTGATTTATAAGGGATTTTGCCGATTTCGGCCTATTGGTTAAAAAATGA
GCTGATTTAACAAAAATTTAACGCGAATTTTAACAAAATATTAACGCTTACAATTTAGGTGGCACTTTTC
GGGGAAATGTGCGCGGAACCCCTATTTGTTTATTTTTCTAAATACATTCAAATATGTATCCGCTCATGAG
ACAATAACCCTGATAAATGCTTCAATAATATTGAAAAAGGAAGAGTATGAGTATTCAACATTTCCGTGTC
GCCCTTATTCCCTTTTTTGCGGCATTTTGCCTTCCTGTTTTTGCTCACCCAGAAACGCTGGTGAAAGTAA
AAGATGCTGAAGATCAGTTGGGTGCACGAGTGGGTTACATCGAACTGGATCTCAACAGCGGTAAGATCCT
TGAGAGTTTTCGCCCCGAAGAACGTTTTCCAATGATGAGCACTTTTAAAGTTCTGCTATGTGGCGCGGTA
TTATCCCGTATTGACGCCGGGCAAGAGCAACTCGGTCGCCGCATACACTATTCTCAGAATGACTTGGTTG
AGTACTCACCAGTCACAGAAAAGCATCTTACGGATGGCATGACAGTAAGAGAATTATGCAGTGCTGCCAT
AACCATGAGTGATAACACTGCGGCCAACTTACTTCTGACAACGATCGGAGGACCGAAGGAGCTAACCGCT
TTTTTGCACAACATGGGGGATCATGTAACTCGCCTTGATCGTTGGGAACCGGAGCTGAATGAAGCCATAC
CAAACGACGAGCGTGACACCACGATGCCTGTAGCAATGGCAACAACGTTGCGCAAACTATTAACTGGCGA
ACTACTTACTCTAGCTTCCCGGCAACAATTAATAGACTGGATGGAGGCGGATAAAGTTGCAGGACCACTT
CTGCGCTCGGCCCTTCCGGCTGGCTGGTTTATTGCTGATAAATCTGGAGCCGGTGAGCGTGGGTCTCGCG
GTATCATTGCAGCACTGGGGCCAGATGGTAAGCCCTCCCGTATCGTAGTTATCTACACGACGGGGAGTCA
GGCAACTATGGATGAACGAAATAGACAGATCGCTGAGATAGGTGCCTCACTGATTAAGCATTGGTAACTG
TCAGACCAAGTTTACTCATATATACTTTAGATTGATTTAAAACTTCATTTTTAATTTAAAAGGATCTAGG
TGAAGATCCTTTTTGATAATCTCATGACCAAAATCCCTTAACGTGAGTTTTCGTTCCACTGAGCGTCAGA
CCCCGTAGAAAAGATCAAAGGATCTTCTTGAGATCCTTTTTTTCTGCGCGTAATCTGCTGCTTGCAAACA
AAAAAACCACCGCTACCAGCGGTGGTTTGTTTGCCGGATCAAGAGCTACCAACTCTTTTTCCGAAGGTAA
CTGGCTTCAGCAGAGCGCAGATACCAAATACTGTTCTTCTAGTGTAGCCGTAGTTAGGCCACCACTTCAA
GAACTCTGTAGCACCGCCTACATACCTCGCTCTGCTAATCCTGTTACCAGTGGCTGCTGCCAGTGGCGAT
AAGTCGTGTCTTACCGGGTTGGACTCAAGACGATAGTTACCGGATAAGGCGCAGCGGTCGGGCTGAACGG
GGGGTTCGTGCACACAGCCCAGCTTGGAGCGAACGACCTACACCGAACTGAGATACCTACAGCGTGAGCT
ATGAGAAAGCGCCACGCTTCCCGAAGGGAGAAAGGCGGACAGGTATCCGGTAAGCGGCAGGGTCGGAACA
GGAGAGCGCACGAGGGAGCTTCCAGGGGGAAACGCCTGGTATCTTTATAGTCCTGTCGGGTTTCGCCACC
TCTGACTTGAGCGTCGATTTTTGTGATGCTCGTCAGGGGGGCGGAGCCTATGGAAAAACGCCAGCAACGC
GGCCTTTTTACGGTTCCTGGCCTTTTGCTGGCCTTTTGCTCACATGTTCTTTCCTGCGTTATCCCCTGAT
TCTGTGGATAACCGTATTACCGCCTTTGAGTGAGCTGATACCGCTCGCCGCAGCCGAACGACCGAGCGCA
GCGAGTCAGTGAGCGAGGAAGCCAAAGGGCCCAAGGCCCAGTCTTTCGACTGAGCCTTTCGTTTTATTTG
ATGCCTGGCAGTTCCCTACTCTCGCATGGGGAGACCCCACACTACCATCGGCGCTACGGCGTTTCACTTC
TGAGTTCGGCATGGGGTCAGGTGGGACCACCGCGCTACTGCCGCCAGGCATCTAGATTAAGACCCACTTT
CACATTTAAGTTGTTTTTCTAATCCGCATATGATCAATTCAAGGCCGAATAAGAAGGCTGGCTCTGCACC
TTGGTGATCAAATAATTCGATAGCTTGTCGTAATAATGGCGGCATACTATCAGTAGTAGGTGTTTCCCTT
TCTTCTTTAGCGACTTGATGCTCTTGATCTTCCAATACGCAACCTAAAGTAAAATGCCCCACAGCGCTGA
GTGCATATAATGCATTCTCTAGTGAAAAACCTTGTTGGCATAAAAAGGCTAATTGATTTTCGAGAGTTTC
ATACTGTTTTTCTGTAGGCCGTGTACCTAAATGTACTTTTGCTCCATCGCGATGACTTAGTAAAGCACAT
CTAAAACTTTTAGCGTTATTACGTAAAAAATCTTGCCAGCTTTCCCCTTCTAAAGGGCAAAAGTGAGTAT
GGTGCCTATCTAACATCTCAATGGCTAAGGCGTCGAGCAAAGCCCGCTTATTTTTTACATGCCAATACAA
TGTAGGCTGCTCTACACCTAGCTTCTGGGCGAGTTTACGGGTTGTTAAACCTTCGATTCCGACCTCATTA
AGCAGCTCTAATGCGCTGTTAATCACTTTACTTTTATCTAATCTGGACATGTCGAATATAGACG
Features (pLannotate 1.2.2; 16 found; start..end, strand, type, name):
      3..35      -  promoter       PLtetO-1 promoter (fragment): modified phage lambda PL promoter with tet operator sites (Lutz and Bujard, 1997)
     35..51      -  protein_bind   lac operator: The lac repressor binds to the lac operator to inhibit transcription in E. coli. This inhibition can be relieved by adding lactose or isopropyl-β-D-thiogalactopyranoside (IPTG). lac repressor encoded by lacI
     58..74      -  protein_bind   lac operator: The lac repressor binds to the lac operator to inhibit transcription in E. coli. This inhibition can be relieved by adding lactose or isopropyl-β-D-thiogalactopyranoside (IPTG). lac repressor encoded by lacI
     83..156     +  promoter       PLtetO-1 promoter: modified phage lambda PL promoter with tet operator sites (Lutz and Bujard, 1997)
    184..897     +  CDS            &alpha;GFP: &alpha;GFP is a basic (constitutively fluorescent) long stokes shift fluorescent protein published in 1996, derived from Aequorea victoria.
    904..921     +  CDS            9xHis (fragment): 9xHis affinity tag
    954..1003    +  CDS            SET1 (fragment): solubility-enhancement tag derived from T7 phage gene 10B
   1011..1058    +  terminator     T7 terminator: transcription terminator for bacteriophage T7 RNA polymerase
   1084..1150    +  CDS            lacZα (fragment): LacZα fragment of β-galactosidase; lacZ fragment
   1155..1583    +  rep_origin     f1 ori (sequence partly withheld): f1 bacteriophage origin of replication; arrow indicates direction of (+) strand synthesis
   1636..1740    +  promoter       AmpR promoter: bla
   1741..2601    +  CDS            AmpR: β-lactamase; bla; confers resistance to ampicillin, carbenicillin, and related antibiotics
   2772..3360    +  rep_origin     ori: high-copy-number ColE1/pMB1/pBR322/pUC origin of replication
   3547..3584    -  terminator     rrnB T1 terminator (fragment): transcription terminator T1 from the E. coli rrnB gene
   3586..3701    -  ncRNA          5S rRNA: Accession: RF00001 - 5S ribosomal RNA
   3714..4334    -  CDS            tetR: TETR2_ECOLX - Experimental evidence at protein level: Swiss-Prot protein existence level 1. TetR is the repressor of the tetracycline resistance element; its N-terminal region forms a helix-turn-helix structure and binds DNA. Binding of tetracycline to TetR reduces the repressor affinity for the tetracycline resistance gene (tetA) promoter operator sites. From Escherichia coli.
