>Addgene plasmid #68296 | GFP S2TAG | analyzer sequence | sequence record 123748
GATCTATGATATCGATTTTTATTTGATGCCTGGCAGTTCCCTACTCTCGCATGGGGAGACCCCACACTAC
CATCGGCGCTACGGCGTTTCACTTCTGAGTTCGGCATGGGGTCAGGTGGGACCACCGCGCTACTGCCGCC
AGGCATCTAGATTAAGACCCACTTTCACATTTAAGTTGTTTTTCTAATCCGCATATGATCAATTCAAGGC
CGAATAAGAAGGCTGGCTCTGCACCTTGGTGATCAAATAATTCGATAGCTTGTCGTAATAATGGCGGCAT
ACTATCAGTAGTAGGTGTTTCCCTTTCTTCTTTAGCGACTTGATGCTCTTGATCTTCCAATACGCAACCT
AAAGTAAAATGCCCCACAGCGCTGAGTGCATATAATGCATTCTCTAGTGAAAAACCTTGTTGGCATAAAA
AGGCTAATTGATTTTCGAGAGTTTCATACTGTTTTTCTGTAGGCCGTGTACCTAAATGTACTTTTGCTCC
ATCGCGATGACTTAGTAAAGCACATCTAAAACTTTTAGCGTTATTACGTAAAAAATCTTGCCAGCTTTCC
CCTTCTAAAGGGCAAAAGTGAGTATGGTGCCTATCTAACATCTCAATGGCTAAGGCGTCGAGCAAAGCCC
GCTTATTTTTTACATGCCAATACAATGTAGGCTGCTCTACACCTAGCTTCTGGGCGAGTTTACGGGTTGT
TAAACCTTCGATTCCGACCTCATTAAGCAGCTCTAATGCGCTGTTAATCACTTTACTTTTATCTAATCTG
GACATGTCGAATATAGACGTCGGTCAGTGCGTCCTGCTGATGTGCTCAGTATCTTGTTATCCGCTCACAA
TGTCAATTGTTATCCGCTCACAATTCTCGAGTCCCTATCAGTGATAGAGATTGACATCCCTATCAGTGAT
AGAGATACTGAGCACATCAGCAGGACGCACTGACCGAATTCATTAAAGAGGAGAAAGGTACCATGTAGAA
AGGAGAAGAACTTTTCACTGGAGTTGTCCCAATTCTTGTTGAATTAGATGGTGATGTTAATGGGCACAAA
TTTTCTGTCAGTGGAGAGGGTGAAGGTGATGCAACATACGGAAAACTTACCCTTAAATTTATTTGCACTA
CTGGAAAACTACCTGTTCCATGGCCAACACTTGTCACTACTTTCTCTTATGGTGTTCAATGCTTTTCCCG
TTATCCGGATCACATGAAACGGCATGACTTTTTCAAGAGTGCCATGCCCGAAGGTTATGTACAGGAACGC
ACTATATCTTTCAAAGATGACGGGAACTACAAGACGCGTGCTGAAGTCAAGTTTGAAGGTGATACCCTTG
TTAATCGTATCGAGTTAAAAGGTATTGATTTTAAAGAAGATGGAAACATTCTCGGACACAAACTCGAATA
CAACTATAACTCACACAATGTATACATCACGGCAGACAAACAAAAGAATGGAATCAAAGCTAACTTCAAA
ATTCGCCACAACATTGAAGATGGATCCGTTCAACTAGCAGACCATTATCAACAAAATACTCCAATTGGCG
ATGGCCCTGTCCTTTTACCAGACAACCATTACCTGTCGACACAATCTGCCCTTTCGAAAGATCCCAACGA
AAAGCGTGACCACATGGTCCTTCTTGAGTTTGTAACTGCTGCTGGGATTACACATGGCATGGATGAGCTC
TACAAACTCGAGCACCACCACCACCACCACTGAAGGGCGAGCTCAATTCAAAGCTTGATCCGGCTGCTAA
CAAAGCCCGAAAGGAAGCTGAGTTGGCTGCTGCCACCGCTGAGCAATAACTAGCATAACCCCTTGGGGCC
TCTAAACGGGTCTTGAGGGGTTTTTTGCTGAAAGGAGGAACTATATCCGGATCTGGCGTAATAGCGAAGA
GGCCCGCACCGATCGCCCTTCCCAACAGTTGCGCAGCCTGAATGGCGAATGGG
[124 nt withheld, positions 1944-2067]
C
[91 nt withheld, positions 2069-2159]
A
[49 nt withheld, positions 2161-2209]
CCTTTGACGTTGGAGTCCACGTTCTTT
[37 nt withheld, positions 2237-2273]
ACCCTATCTCGGTCTATTCTTTTGATTTAGGTGGCACTTTTCGGGGAAATGTGCGCGGAACCCCTATTTG
TTTATTTTTCTAAATACATTCAAATATGTATCCGCTCATGAGACAATAACCCTGATAAATGCTTCAATAA
TATTGAAAAAGGAAGAGTATGAGTATTCAACATTTCCGTGTCGCCCTTATTCCCTTTTTTGCGGCATTTT
GCCTTCCTGTTTTTGCTCACCCAGAAACGCTGGTGAAAGTAAAAGATGCTGAAGATCAGTTGGGTGCACG
AGTGGGTTACATCGAACTGGATCTCAACAGCGGTAAGATCCTTGAGAGTTTTCGCCCCGAAGAACGTTTT
CCAATGATGAGCACTTTTAAAGTTCTGCTATGTGGCGCGGTATTATCCCGTATTGACGCCGGGCAAGAGC
AACTCGGTCGCCGCATACACTATTCTCAGAATGACTTGGTTGAGTACTCACCAGTCACAGAAAAGCATCT
TACGGATGGCATGACAGTAAGAGAATTATGCAGTGCTGCCATAACCATGAGTGATAACACTGCGGCCAAC
TTACTTCTGACAACGATCGGAGGACCGAAGGAGCTAACCGCTTTTTTGCACAACATGGGGGATCATGTAA
CTCGCCTTGATCGTTGGGAACCGGAGCTGAATGAAGCCATACCAAACGACGAGCGTGACACCACGATGCC
TGTAGCAATGGCAACAACGTTGCGCAAACTATTAACTGGCGAACTACTTACTCTAGCTTCCCGGCAACAA
TTAATAGACTGGATGGAGGCGGATAAAGTTGCAGGACCACTTCTGCGCTCGGCCCTTCCGGCTGGCTGGT
TTATTGCTGATAAATCTGGAGCCGGTGAGCGTGGGTCTCGCGGTATCATTGCAGCACTGGGGCCAGATGG
TAAGCCCTCCCGTATCGTAGTTATCTACACGACGGGGAGTCAGGCAACTATGGATGAACGAAATAGACAG
ATCGCTGAGATAGGTGCCTCACTGATTAAGCATTGGTAACTGTCAGACCAAGTTTACTCATATATACTTT
AGATTGATTTAAAACTTCATTTTTAATTTAAAAGGATCTAGGTGAAGATCCTTTTTGATAATCTCATGAC
CAAAATCCCTTAACGTGAGTTTTCGTTCCACTGAGCGTCAGACCCCGTAGAAAAGATCAAAGGATCTTCT
TGAGATCCTTTTTTTCTGCGCGTAATCTGCTGCTTGCAAACAAAAAAACCACCGCTACCAGCGGTGGTTT
GTTTGCCGGATCAAGAGCTACCAACTCTTTTTCCGAAGGTAACTGGCTTCAGCAGAGCGCAGATACCAAA
TACTGTTCTTCTAGTGTAGCCGTAGTTAGGCCACCACTTCAAGAACTCTGTAGCACCGCCTACATACCTC
GCTCTGCTAATCCTGTTACCAGTGGCTGCTGCCAGTGGCGATAAGTCGTGTCTTACCGGGTTGGACTCAA
GACGATAGTTACCGGATAAGGCGCAGCGGTCGGGCTGAACGGGGGGTTCGTGCACACAGCCCAGCTTGGA
GCGAACGACCTACACCGAACTGAGATACCTACAGCGTGAGCTATGAGAAAGCGCCACGCTTCCCGAAGGG
AGAAAGGCGGACAGGTATCCGGTAAGCGGCAGGGTCGGAACAGGAGAGCGCACGAGGGAGCTTCCAGGGG
GAAACGCCTGGTATCTTTATAGTCCTGTCGGGTTTCGCCACCTCTGACTTGAGCGTCGATTTTTGTGATG
CTCGTCAGGGGGGCGGAGCCTATGGAAAAACGCCAGCAACGCGGCCTTTTTACGGTTCCTGGCCTTTTGC
TGGCCTTTTGCTCACATGTTCTTTCCTGCGTTATCCCCTGATTCTGTGGATAACCGTATTACCGCCTTTG
AGTGAGCTGATACCGCTCGCCGCAGCCGAACGACCGAGCGCAGCGAGTCAGTGAGCGAGGAAGCGGAAGA
GCGCCCAATACGCAAACCGCCTCTCCCCGCGCGTTGGCCGATTCATTAATGC
Features (pLannotate 1.2.2; 16 found; start..end, strand, type, name):
     27..142     -  ncRNA          5S rRNA: Accession: RF00001 - 5S ribosomal RNA
    155..775     -  CDS            tetR: TETR2_ECOLX - Experimental evidence at protein level: Swiss-Prot protein existence level 1. TetR is the repressor of the tetracycline resistance element; its N-terminal region forms a helix-turn-helix structure and binds DNA. Binding of tetracycline to TetR reduces the repressor affinity for the tetracycline resistance gene (tetA) promoter operator sites. From Escherichia coli.
    792..824     -  promoter       PLtetO-1 promoter (fragment): modified phage lambda PL promoter with tet operator sites (Lutz and Bujard, 1997)
    824..840     -  protein_bind   lac operator: The lac repressor binds to the lac operator to inhibit transcription in E. coli. This inhibition can be relieved by adding lactose or isopropyl-β-D-thiogalactopyranoside (IPTG). lac repressor encoded by lacI
    847..863     -  protein_bind   lac operator: The lac repressor binds to the lac operator to inhibit transcription in E. coli. This inhibition can be relieved by adding lactose or isopropyl-β-D-thiogalactopyranoside (IPTG). lac repressor encoded by lacI
    872..945     +  promoter       PLtetO-1 promoter: modified phage lambda PL promoter with tet operator sites (Lutz and Bujard, 1997)
    973..1686    +  CDS            &alpha;GFP: &alpha;GFP is a basic (constitutively fluorescent) long stokes shift fluorescent protein published in 1996, derived from Aequorea victoria.
   1693..1710    +  CDS            9xHis (fragment): 9xHis affinity tag
   1743..1792    +  CDS            SET1 (fragment): solubility-enhancement tag derived from T7 phage gene 10B
   1800..1847    +  terminator     T7 terminator: transcription terminator for bacteriophage T7 RNA polymerase
   1873..1939    +  CDS            lacZα (fragment): LacZα fragment of β-galactosidase; lacZ fragment
   1944..2302    +  rep_origin     f1 ori (sequence partly withheld): f1 bacteriophage origin of replication; arrow indicates direction of (+) strand synthesis
   2327..2431    +  promoter       AmpR promoter: bla
   2432..3292    +  CDS            AmpR: β-lactamase; bla; confers resistance to ampicillin, carbenicillin, and related antibiotics
   3463..4051    +  rep_origin     ori: high-copy-number ColE1/pMB1/pBR322/pUC origin of replication
   4234..4285    +  CDS            lacI (fragment): lac repressor; lacI; The lac repressor binds to the lac operator to inhibit transcription in E. coli. This inhibition can be relieved by adding lactose or isopropyl-β-D-thiogalactopyranoside (IPTG).
