[The description below was written by a language model from this plasmid's Addgene catalogue record and pLannotate feature annotations shown in this document.]
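Description:
GFP S2TAG is a bacterial expression plasmid built on the pCRT7/NT-TOPO backbone that encodes a synthetic GFP reporter in which, as the name indicates, the serine codon at position 2 has been replaced by an amber (TAG) stop codon. It is propagated in E. coli through a high-copy ColE1/pUC-type origin and selected with ampicillin via the β-lactamase gene under its own promoter. An f1 phage origin is also present. The catalogue lists the copy number as unknown.

In the annotated sequence, the Aequorea-derived GFP coding region is driven by a PLtetO-1 promoter, a phage lambda PL derivative carrying tet operator sites, rather than by a T7 promoter. It is followed by a short C-terminal polyhistidine tag and a T7 terminator, with small backbone remnants (a T7 gene 10-derived fragment and a lacZα fragment) downstream. A tetR gene is encoded divergently, upstream of the reporter, apparently expressed from a hybrid region containing a PLtetO-1 fragment and two lac operators, and ending in rrnB-derived 5S rRNA and T1 terminator sequence. TetR would keep the reporter promoter repressed until a tetracycline-class inducer is supplied.

Full-length, fluorescent, His-tagged GFP is made only when the TAG codon is read through by a suppressor translation system, so fluorescence reports suppression efficiency. The depositor states it is used to assess phosphoserine incorporation at TAG codons, in the context of genomically recoded E. coli. The two sequence records (4,348 and 4,285 nt) show the same architecture with different start points and small differences, such as a shorter f1 ori annotation in the second.
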