Addgene plasmid #68296: GFP S2TAG
Purpose: S2TAG GFP reporter
Depositing lab: Jesse Rinehart. Depositing organization: Yale University. Publication: A flexible codon in genomically recoded Escherichia coli permits programmable protein phosphorylation. Pirman NL, Barber KW, Aerni HR, Ma NJ, Haimovich AD, Rogulina S, Isaacs FJ, Rinehart J. Nat Commun. 2015 Sep 9;6:8130. doi: 10.1038/ncomms9130. PubMed 26350500.
Backbone
  Vector backbone: pCRT7/NT-TOPO
  Vector type: Bacterial Expression
Growth in bacteria
  Bacterial resistance: Ampicillin, 100 μg/mL
  Growth temperature: 37°C
  Growth strain: Top10
  Copy number: Unknown
Gene/Insert
  Gene/Insert name: GFP S2TAG
  Species: Synthetic
  Tag / fusion protein: His (C terminal on insert)
Terms and licenses: Academic/Nonprofit Terms; Industry Terms: Not Available to Industry
Depositor comments: Encodes reporter protein to assess efficiency of phosphoserine incorporation at TAG codons.
How to cite: GFP S2TAG was a gift from Jesse Rinehart (Addgene plasmid # 68296 ; http://n2t.net/addgene:68296 ; RRID:Addgene_68296)
