>Addgene plasmid #68296 | GFP S2TAG | addgene partial sequence | sequence record 123749 | T7term 5'-GCTAGTTATTGCTCAGCGG-3'
CAGCCGGATCAAGCTTTGAATTGAGCTCGCCCTTCAGTGGTGGTGGTGGTGGTGCTCGAGTTTGTAGAGC
TCATCCATGCCATGTGTAATCCCAGCAGCAGTTACAAACTCAAGAAGGACCATGTGGTCACGCTTTTCGT
TGGGATCTTTCGAAAGGGCAGATTGTGTCGACAGGTAATGGTTGTCTGGTAAAAGGACAGGGCCATCGCC
AATTGGAGTATTTTGTTGATAATGGTCTGCTAGTTGAACGGATCCATCTTCAATGTTGTGGCGAATTTTG
AAGTTAGCTTTGATTCCATTCTTTTGTTTGTCTGCCGTGATGTATACATTGTGTGAGTTATAGTTGTATT
CGAGTTTGTGTCCGAGAATGTTTCCATCTTCTTTAAAATCAATACCTTTTAACTCGATACGATTAACAAG
GGTATCACCTTCAAACTTGACTTCAGCACGCGTCTTGTAGTTCCCGTCATCTTTGAAAGATATAGTGCGT
TCCTGTACATAACCTTCGGGCATGGCACTCTTGAAAAAGTCATGCCGTTTCATGTGATCCGGATAACGGG
AAAAGCATTGAACACCATAAGAGAAAGTAGTGACAAGTGTTGGCCATGGAACAGGTAGTTTTCCAGTAGT
GCAAATAAATTTAAGGGTAAGTTTTCCGTATGTTGCATCACCTTCACCCTCTCCACTGACAGAAAATTTG
TGCCCATTAACATCACCATCTAATTCAACAAGAATTGGGACAACTCCAGTGAAAAGTTCTTCTCCTTTCT
ACATGGTACCTTTCTCCTCTTTAA
